>Addgene plasmid #227015 | IscB-v3 | addgene full sequence | sequence record 453982 | Addgene NGS Result
GACGGATCGGGAGATCTCCCGATCCCCTATGGTGCACTCTCAGTACAATCTGCTCTGATGCCGCATAGTT
AAGCCAGTATCTGCTCCCTGCTTGTGTGTTGGAGGTCGCTGAGTAGTGCGCGAGCAAAATTTAAGCTACA
ACAAGGCAAGGCTTGACCGACAATTGCATGAAGAATCTGCTTAGGGTTAGGCGTTTTGCGCTGCTTCGCG
ATGTACGGGCCAGATATACGCGTTGACATTGATTATTGACTAGTTATTAATAGTAATCAATTACGGGGTC
ATTAGTTCATAGCCCATATATGGAGTTCCGCGTTACATAACTTACGGTAAATGGCCCGCCTGGCTGACCG
CCCAACGACCCCCGCCCATTGACGTCAATAATGACGTATGTTCCCATAGTAACGCCAATAGGGACTTTCC
ATTGACGTCAATGGGTGGAGTATTTACGGTAAACTGCCCACTTGGCAGTACATCAAGTGTATCATATGCC
AAGTACGCCCCCTATTGACGTCAATGACGGTAAATGGCCCGCCTGGCATTATGCCCAGTACATGACCTTA
TGGGACTTTCCTACTTGGCAGTACATCTACGTATTAGTCATCGCTATTACCATGGTGATGCGGTTTTGGC
AGTACATCAATGGGCGTGGATAGCGGTTTGACTCACGGGGATTTCCAAGTCTCCACCCCATTGACGTCAA
TGGGAGTTTGTTTTGGCACCAAAATCAACGGGACTTTCCAAAATGTCGTAACAACTCCGCCCCATTGACG
CAAATGGGCGGTAGGCGTGTACGGTGGGAGGTCTATATAAGCAGAGCTCTCTGGCTAACTAGAGAACCCA
CTGCTTACTGGCTTATCGAAATTAATACGACTCACTATAGGGAGACCCAAGCTGGCTAGCGTTTAAACTT
AAGCTTGCCACCATGGGATCTCCAAAAAAGAAACGGAAGGTGGGATCTATGGCCGTGGTCTACGTGATCT
CTAAGTCCGGCAAACCACTGATGCCCACCACCAGATGCGGCCACGTGCGGATCTTGCTCAAGGAAGGCAA
GGCTAGAGTGGTGGAAAGAAAGCCCTTCACCATCCAGCTGACCTACGAGTCTGCCGAGGAAACCCAGCCT
CTGGTGCTGGGCATTGACCCTGGCAGAACCAATATCGGTATGAGCGTGGTGACCGAGAGCGGAGAGAGCG
TGTTCAACGCCCAAATCAGAACAAGAAACAAGGACGTGCCTAAGCTGATGAAGAGAAGAAAGCAGTATAG
GATGGCCCACAGAAGGCTGAAGCGGCGGTGCAAAAGACGGCGGAGAGCCAAGGCTGCCGGCACCGCCTTC
GAGGAGGGCGAAAAGCAAAGACTGCTGCCTGGCTGCTTCAAGCCTATTACATGCAAGAGCATCCGGAACA
AGGAAGCCAGATTCAACAACCGCAAGCGGCCTAGAGGATGGCTGACACCTACCGCCAATCACCTGCTGGT
CACCCACCTGAACGTGGTTAAGAAGGTGCAGAAGATCCTGCCCGTGGCCAAGGTGGTGCTGGAGCTGAAT
CGGTTCAGCTTTATGGCCATGAACAACCCCAAGGTTCAGAGATGGCAGTACCAGCGGGGCCCTCTGTACG
GCAAAGGCAGCGTGGAAGAGGCCGTGTCCATGCAGCAGGATGGACACTGCCTGTTTTGTAAACACGGCAT
CGACCACTACCACCACGTGGTCCCCAGAAGAAAGAACGGCAGCGAGACACTGGAAAACAGAGTGGGCCTT
TGTGAAGAACACCATAGACTGGTGCACACAGATAAGGAGTGGGAGGCCAACCTGGCCAGCAAGAAGTCTG
GAATGAACAAGAAATACCACGCCCTGTCTGTGCTGAACCAGATCATCCCCTACCTGGCTGATCAGCTGGC
CGATATGTTCCCCGGAAATTTCTGCGTGACAAGCGGCCAAGACACCTATCTGTTTCGGGAAGAGCATGGC
ATCCCTAAGGACCACTACCTGGACGCCTACTGCATCGCCTGCAGCGCACTGACCGACGCCAAGAAGGTGA
GCAGCCCTAAGGGCAGACCATACATGGTGCACCAGTTCAGAAGGCATGATAGACAGGCCTGTCACAAGGC
CAATCTGAACCGGAGCTACTACATGGGCGGCAAGCTCGTTGCCACCAACCGGCACAAAGCTATGGACCAG
AAAACTGACAGCCTGGAAGAGTACAGAGCCGCTCACAGCGCCGCTGACGTGTCTAAACTGACCGTGAAGC
ACCCTTCTGCTCAGTACAAGGATATGAGCAGAATCATGCCTGGCAGCATCCTGGTGAGCGGCGAGGGCAA
ACTGTTCACACTGAGCAGATCTGAGGGAAGAAACAAAGGCCAGGTGAACTACTTCGTGTCCACCGAGGGC
ATCAAGTACTGGGCCAGAAAGTGCCAGTATCTGCGGAACAACGGCGGACTGCAGATCTACGTGGGATCCA
AAAGGCCGGCGGCCACGAAAAAGGCCGGCCAGGCAAAAAAGAAAAAGGGATCTTACCCATACGATGTTCC
AGATTACGCTTACCCATACGATGTTCCAGATTACGCTTACCCATACGATGTTCCAGATTACGCTTGAGGT
ACCGAGCTCGGATCCACTAGTCCAGTGTGGTGGAATTCTGCAGATATCCAGCACAGTGGCGGCCGCTCGA
GTCTAGAGGGCCCGTTTAAACCCGCTGATCAGCCTCGACTGTGCCTTCTAGTTGCCAGCCATCTGTTGTT
TGCCCCTCCCCCGTGCCTTCCTTGACCCTGGAAGGTGCCACTCCCACTGTCCTTTCCTAATAAAATGAGG
AAATTGCATCGCATTGTCTGAGTAGGTGTCATTCTATTCTGGGGGGTGGGGTGGGGCAGGACAGCAAGGG
GGAGGATTGGGAAGACAATAGCAGGCATGCTGGGGATGCGGTGGGCTCTATGGCTTCTGAGGCGGAAAGA
ACCAGCTGGGGCTCTAGGGGGTATCCCC
[124 nt withheld, positions 2969-3092]
C
[91 nt withheld, positions 3094-3184]
A
[49 nt withheld, positions 3186-3234]
CCTTTGACGTTGGAGTCCACGTTCTTT
[37 nt withheld, positions 3262-3298]
ACCCTATCTCGGTCTATTCTTTTGATTTATAAGGGATTTTGCCGATTTCGGCCTATTGGTTAAAAAATGA
GCTGATTTAACAAAAATTTAACGCGAATTAATTCTGTGGAATGTGTGTCAGTTAGGGTGTGGAAAGTCCC
CAGGCTCCCCAGCAGGCAGAAGTATGCAAAGCATGCATCTCAATTAGTCAGCAACCAGGTGTGGAAAGTC
CCCAGGCTCCCCAGCAGGCAGAAGTATGCAAAGCATGCATCTCAATTAGTCAGCAACCATAGTCCCGCCC
CTAACTCCGCCCATCCCGCCCCTAACTCCGCCCAGTTCCGCCCATTCTCCGCCCCATGGCTGACTAATTT
TTTTTATTTATGCAGAGGCCGAGGCCGCCTCTGCCTCTGAGCTATTCCAGAAGTAGTGAGGAGGCTTTTT
TGGAGGCCTAGGCTTTTGCAAAAAGCTCCCGGGAGCTTGTATATCCATTTTCGGATCTGATCAAGAGACA
GGATGAGGATCGTTTCGCATGATTGAACAAGATGGATTGCACGCAGGTTCTCCGGCCGCTTGGGTGGAGA
GGCTATTCGGCTATGACTGGGCACAACAGACAATCGGCTGCTCTGATGCCGCCGTGTTCCGGCTGTCAGC
GCAGGGGCGCCCGGTTCTTTTTGTCAAGACCGACCTGTCCGGTGCCCTGAATGAACTGCAGGACGAGGCA
GCGCGGCTATCGTGGCTGGCCACGACGGGCGTTCCTTGCGCAGCTGTGCTCGACGTTGTCACTGAAGCGG
GAAGGGACTGGCTGCTATTGGGCGAAGTGCCGGGGCAGGATCTCCTGTCATCTCACCTTGCTCCTGCCGA
GAAAGTATCCATCATGGCTGATGCAATGCGGCGGCTGCATACGCTTGATCCGGCTACCTGCCCATTCGAC
CACCAAGCGAAACATCGCATCGAGCGAGCACGTACTCGGATGGAAGCCGGTCTTGTCGATCAGGATGATC
TGGACGAAGAGCATCAGGGGCTCGCGCCAGCCGAACTGTTCGCCAGGCTCAAGGCGCGCATGCCCGACGG
CGAGGATCTCGTCGTGACCCATGGCGATGCCTGCTTGCCGAATATCATGGTGGAAAATGGCCGCTTTTCT
GGATTCATCGACTGTGGCCGGCTGGGTGTGGCGGACCGCTATCAGGACATAGCGTTGGCTACCCGTGATA
TTGCTGAAGAGCTTGGCGGCGAATGGGCTGACCGCTTCCTCGTGCTTTACGGTATCGCCGCTCCCGATTC
GCAGCGCATCGCCTTCTATCGCCTTCTTGACGAGTTCTTCTGAGCGGGACTCTGGGGTTCGAAATGACCG
ACCAAGCGACGCCCAACCTGCCATCACGAGATTTCGATTCCACCGCCGCCTTCTATGAAAGGTTGGGCTT
CGGAATCGTTTTCCGGGACGCCGGCTGGATGATCCTCCAGCGCGGGGATCTCATGCTGGAGTTCTTCGCC
CACCCCAACTTGTTTATTGCAGCTTATAATGGTTACAAATAAAGCAATAGCATCACAAATTTCACAAATA
AAGCATTTTTTTCACTGCATTCTAGTTGTGGTTTGTCCAAACTCATCAATGTATCTTATCATGTCTGTAT
ACCGTCGACCTCTAGCTAGAGCTTGGCGTAATCATGGTCATAGCTGTTTCCTGTGTGAAATTGTTATCCG
CTCACAATTCCACACAACATACGAGCCGGAAGCATAAAGTGTAAAGCCTGGGGTGCCTAATGAGTGAGCT
AACTCACATTAATTGCGTTGCGCTCACTGCCCGCTTTCCAGTCGGGAAACCTGTCGTGCCAGCTGCATTA
ATGAATCGGCCAACGCGCGGGGAGAGGCGGTTTGCGTATTGGGCGCTCTTCCGCTTCCTCGCTCACTGAC
TCGCTGCGCTCGGTCGTTCGGCTGCGGCGAGCGGTATCAGCTCACTCAAAGGCGGTAATACGGTTATCCA
CAGAATCAGGGGATAACGCAGGAAAGAACATGTGAGCAAAAGGCCAGCAAAAGGCCAGGAACCGTAAAAA
GGCCGCGTTGCTGGCGTTTTTCCATAGGCTCCGCCCCCCTGACGAGCATCACAAAAATCGACGCTCAAGT
CAGAGGTGGCGAAACCCGACAGGACTATAAAGATACCAGGCGTTTCCCCCTGGAAGCTCCCTCGTGCGCT
CTCCTGTTCCGACCCTGCCGCTTACCGGATACCTGTCCGCCTTTCTCCCTTCGGGAAGCGTGGCGCTTTC
TCATAGCTCACGCTGTAGGTATCTCAGTTCGGTGTAGGTCGTTCGCTCCAAGCTGGGCTGTGTGCACGAA
CCCCCCGTTCAGCCCGACCGCTGCGCCTTATCCGGTAACTATCGTCTTGAGTCCAACCCGGTAAGACACG
ACTTATCGCCACTGGCAGCAGCCACTGGTAACAGGATTAGCAGAGCGAGGTATGTAGGCGGTGCTACAGA
GTTCTTGAAGTGGTGGCCTAACTACGGCTACACTAGAAGAACAGTATTTGGTATCTGCGCTCTGCTGAAG
CCAGTTACCTTCGGAAAAAGAGTTGGTAGCTCTTGATCCGGCAAACAAACCACCGCTGGTAGCGGTGGTT
TTTTTGTTTGCAAGCAGCAGATTACGCGCAGAAAAAAAGGATCTCAAGAAGATCCTTTGATCTTTTCTAC
GGGGTCTGACGCTCAGTGGAACGAAAACTCACGTTAAGGGATTTTGGTCATGAGATTATCAAAAAGGATC
TTCACCTAGATCCTTTTAAATTAAAAATGAAGTTTTAAATCAATCTAAAGTATATATGAGTAAACTTGGT
CTGACAGTTACCAATGCTTAATCAGTGAGGCACCTATCTCAGCGATCTGTCTATTTCGTTCATCCATAGT
TGCCTGACTCCCCGTCGTGTAGATAACTACGATACGGGAGGGCTTACCATCTGGCCCCAGTGCTGCAATG
ATACCGCGAGACCCACGCTCACCGGCTCCAGATTTATCAGCAATAAACCAGCCAGCCGGAAGGGCCGAGC
GCAGAAGTGGTCCTGCAACTTTATCCGCCTCCATCCAGTCTATTAATTGTTGCCGGGAAGCTAGAGTAAG
TAGTTCGCCAGTTAATAGTTTGCGCAACGTTGTTGCCATTGCTACAGGCATCGTGGTGTCACGCTCGTCG
TTTGGTATGGCTTCATTCAGCTCCGGTTCCCAACGATCAAGGCGAGTTACATGATCCCCCATGTTGTGCA
AAAAAGCGGTTAGCTCCTTCGGTCCTCCGATCGTTGTCAGAAGTAAGTTGGCCGCAGTGTTATCACTCAT
GGTTATGGCAGCACTGCATAATTCTCTTACTGTCATGCCATCCGTAAGATGCTTTTCTGTGACTGGTGAG
TACTCAACCAAGTCATTCTGAGAATAGTGTATGCGGCGACCGAGTTGCTCTTGCCCGGCGTCAATACGGG
ATAATACCGCGCCACATAGCAGAACTTTAAAAGTGCTCATCATTGGAAAACGTTCTTCGGGGCGAAAACT
CTCAAGGATCTTACCGCTGTTGAGATCCAGTTCGATGTAACCCACTCGTGCACCCAACTGATCTTCAGCA
TCTTTTACTTTCACCAGCGTTTCTGGGTGAGCAAAAACAGGAAGGCAAAATGCCGCAAAAAAGGGAATAA
GGGCGACACGGAAATGTTGAATACTCATACTCTTCCTTTTTCAATATTATTGAAGCATTTATCAGGGTTA
TTGTCTCATGAGCGGATACATATTTGAATGTATTTAGAAAAATAAACAAATAGGGGTTCCGCGCACATTT
CCCCGAAAAGTGCCACCTGACGTC
Features (pLannotate 1.2.2; 23 found; start..end, strand, type, name):
     28..80      -  misc_feature   bom (fragment): basis of mobility region from pBR322
    235..614     +  enhancer       CMV enhancer: human cytomegalovirus immediate early enhancer
    615..818     +  promoter       CMV promoter: human cytomegalovirus (CMV) immediate early promoter
    814..847     +  LTR            5' LTR (truncated) (fragment): truncated 5' long terminal repeat (LTR) from HIV-1
    863..881     +  promoter       T7 promoter: promoter for bacteriophage T7 RNA polymerase
   2450..2497    +  CDS            nucleoplasmin NLS: bipartite nuclear localization signal from nucleoplasmin
   2504..2520    +  CDS            3xHA (fragment): three tandem HA epitope tags
   2531..2547    +  CDS            3xHA (fragment): three tandem HA epitope tags
   2558..2585    +  CDS            3xHA (fragment): three tandem HA epitope tags
   2699..2923    +  polyA_signal   bGH poly(A) signal: bovine growth hormone polyadenylation signal
   2927..2948    +  promoter       SV40 promoter (fragment): SV40 enhancer and early promoter
   2969..3397    +  rep_origin     f1 ori (sequence partly withheld): f1 bacteriophage origin of replication; arrow indicates direction of (+) strand synthesis
   3411..3740    +  promoter       SV40 promoter: SV40 enhancer and early promoter
   3807..4598    +  CDS            neo: KKA2_KLEPN - Also known as kan, nptII. Experimental evidence at protein level: Swiss-Prot protein existence level 1. Resistance to kanamycin, neomycin, paromomycin, ribostamycin, butirosin and gentamicin B. From Klebsiella pneumoniae.
   4622..4780    +  CDS            ble (fragment): BLE_KLEPN - Experimental evidence at protein level: Swiss-Prot protein existence level 1. Binding protein with a strong affinity to the bleomycin family of antibiotics. Binds to CL990; an antimitotic-antibiotic compound. From Klebsiella pneumoniae.
   4775..4896    +  polyA_signal   SV40 poly(A) signal: SV40 polyadenylation signal
   4969..4985    -  protein_bind   lac operator: The lac repressor binds to the lac operator to inhibit transcription in E. coli. This inhibition can be relieved by adding lactose or isopropyl-β-D-thiogalactopyranoside (IPTG). lac repressor encoded by lacI
   4993..5023    -  promoter       lac promoter: promoter for the E. coli lac operon
   5038..5059    -  protein_bind   CAP binding site: CAP binding activates transcription in the presence of cAMP. E. coli catabolite activator protein
   5072..5164    -  CDS            lacI (fragment): lac repressor; lacI; The lac repressor binds to the lac operator to inhibit transcription in E. coli. This inhibition can be relieved by adding lactose or isopropyl-β-D-thiogalactopyranoside (IPTG).
   5347..5935    -  rep_origin     ori: high-copy-number ColE1/pMB1/pBR322/pUC origin of replication
   6106..6966    -  CDS            AmpR: β-lactamase; bla; confers resistance to ampicillin, carbenicillin, and related antibiotics
   6967..7071    -  promoter       AmpR promoter: bla
