[The description below was written by a language model from this plasmid's Addgene catalogue record and pLannotate feature annotations shown in this document.]
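Description:
IscB-v3 is a mammalian expression plasmid built on the pcDNA3.1 backbone that encodes a human codon-optimized, enhanced-activity variant of OgeuIscB, a compact RNA-guided nuclease of the IscB family, which is regarded as ancestral to Cas9. The synthetic insert is recorded as SV40 NLS-OgeuIscB-v3-nucleoplasmin NLS and carries three arginine substitutions (D96R, E84R and V159R) that define the v3 version. Transcription is driven by the CMV immediate-early enhancer and promoter and terminated by the bovine growth hormone polyadenylation signal. A T7 promoter sits just upstream of the coding region. The automated annotation does not label the IscB open reading frame itself or the N-terminal SV40 NLS. It leaves the stretch between the T7 promoter and the bipartite nucleoplasmin NLS unannotated, which is consistent with the position of the insert. Immediately after the nucleoplasmin NLS, the table detects fragments matching a 3xHA epitope tag. This suggests a C-terminal HA tag for detection, although the catalogue entry does not mention one.

The plasmid replicates in E. coli through a high-copy ColE1/pUC-type origin and is selected with ampicillin via the bla gene. An f1 origin is also present. For mammalian cells, an SV40 early promoter drives a neomycin/kanamycin phosphotransferase gene followed by an SV40 poly(A) signal, which would allow G418 selection of stable transfectants. No guide (ωRNA) expression cassette is annotated, so the guide RNA is presumably supplied from a separate construct. According to the record, the plasmid is used to express the engineered miniature IscB editor in mammalian cells, in the context of work developing efficient small genome-editing tools for cells and embryos.
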