Addgene plasmid #227015: IscB-v3
Purpose: Vector encoding human codon-optimized enhanced-activity OgeuIscB driven by CMV promoter
Depositing lab: Dali Li. Depositing organization: East China Normal University. Publication: Engineering IscB to develop highly efficient miniature editing tools in mammalian cells and embryos. Xue N, Hong D, Zhang D, Wang Q, Zhang S, Yang L, Chen X, Li Y, Han H, Hu C, Liu M, Song G, Guan Y, Wang L, Zhu Y, Li D. Mol Cell. 2024 Aug 22;84(16):3128-3140.e4. doi: 10.1016/j.molcel.2024.07.007. Epub 2024 Aug 2. PubMed 39096898.
Backbone
  Vector backbone: pcDNA3.1
Growth in bacteria
  Bacterial resistance: Ampicillin, 100 μg/mL
  Growth temperature: 37°C
  Growth strain: DH5alpha
  Copy number: High Copy
Gene/Insert
  Gene/Insert name: SV40 NLS-OgeuIscB-v3-nucleoplasmin NLS
  Species: Synthetic
  Mutation: D96R/E84R/V159R
  Promoter: CMV
  Cloning method: Gibson Cloning
  Sequencing primers: 5′ atggccgtggtctacgtga
Terms and licenses: Academic/Nonprofit Terms; Industry Terms: Not Available to Industry
How to cite: IscB-v3 was a gift from Dali Li (Addgene plasmid # 227015 ; http://n2t.net/addgene:227015 ; RRID:Addgene_227015)
